Addgene plasmid #224840: pUBC(k)-AT3G09300-mKOk
Purpose: Plasmid for expression of AT3G09300.1 coding sequence tagged with mKOk in plants
Depositing lab: Rebecca Roston. Depositing organization: University of Nebraska at Lincoln. Publication: Lipid Metabolism and Contact Site Homologs Are Enriched at the Chloroplast Envelope-Thylakoid Interface. LaBrant EW, Smith CN, Torres-Gerena AD, Ishimwe J, Huang F, Tullis A, Litterer L, Modi B, Naldrett MJ, Altartouri B, Roston RL. bioRxiv 2025.06.20.660776; doi: https://doi.org/10.1101/2025.06.20.660776.
Backbone
  Vector backbone: pUBC(k)-DEST-mKOk
  Vector type: Plant Expression
Growth in bacteria
  Bacterial resistance: Spectinomycin, 50 μg/mL
  Growth temperature: 37°C
  Growth strain: DH5alpha
  Copy number: High Copy
Gene/Insert
  Gene/Insert name: AT3G09300.1
  Species: A. thaliana (mustard weed)
  Entrez Gene: ORP3B (a.k.a. AT3G09300, OSBP(oxysterol binding protein)-related protein 3B)
  Cloning method: Gateway Cloning
Terms and licenses: Academic/Nonprofit Terms; Industry Terms: Not Available to Industry
Depositor comments: Please visit https://doi.org/10.1101/2025.06.20.660776 for bioRxiv preprint.
How to cite: pUBC(k)-AT3G09300-mKOk was a gift from Rebecca Roston (Addgene plasmid # 224840 ; http://n2t.net/addgene:224840 ; RRID:Addgene_224840)
