[The description below was written by a language model from this plasmid's Addgene catalogue record and pLannotate feature annotations shown in this document.]
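Description:
pUBC(k)-AT3G09300-mKOk is a binary T-DNA plant expression vector, made by Gateway recombination of the Arabidopsis thaliana AT3G09300.1 coding sequence into the destination backbone pUBC(k)-DEST-mKOk. The backbone has the layout typical of Agrobacterium-mediated delivery. Nopaline-type left and right border repeats define the transferred region. Outside them lie a high-copy ColE1/pMB1-type origin with the pBR322 bom site for propagation in E. coli, and the pVS1 origin with its RepA and StaA replication and stability genes for maintenance in Agrobacterium. Bacterial selection is by spectinomycin, through an aadA (SmR) aminoglycoside adenylyltransferase gene.

Within the T-DNA, the insert encodes ORP3B, an oxysterol-binding-protein-related protein that may be involved in sterol transport. It is flanked by attB1 and attB2 sites left by the Gateway reaction and is followed downstream by the coding sequence for mKOκ, a constitutively fluorescent orange protein, giving a C-terminal fluorescent tag. A cauliflower mosaic virus polyadenylation signal ends the transcription unit. The feature table annotates no promoter in the roughly 650 nt upstream of attB1. The "UBC" in the name may refer to a ubiquitin-type plant promoter, but the record does not state this. A second cassette, with a NOS promoter driving a nos-nptII kanamycin resistance gene and ending in the NOS terminator, provides selection of transformed plant cells, which probably explains the "(k)" in the name. Remnants of lacZα, lac regulatory elements and T7/SP6 promoters are carried over from the parental cloning vector.

The stated purpose is expression of mKOκ-tagged AT3G09300.1 in plants. The associated study concerns lipid metabolism and contact-site homologs at the chloroplast envelope–thylakoid interface, which suggests use in subcellular localisation imaging.
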