Features (pLannotate 1.2.2; 31 found; start..end, strand, type, name):
    669..693     +  protein_bind   attB1: mutant version of attB; recombination site for the Gateway® BP reaction BP Clonase™
    699..2072    +  CDS            ORP3B: ORP3B_ARATH - Experimental evidence at transcript level: Swiss-Prot protein existence level 2. May be involved in the transport of sterols. From Arabidopsis thaliana (Mouse-ear cress).
   2074..2098    -  protein_bind   attB2: mutant version of attB; recombination site for the Gateway® BP reaction BP Clonase™
   2151..2804    +  CDS            mKO&kappa;: mKO&kappa; is a basic (constitutively fluorescent) orange fluorescent protein published in 2008, derived from Verrillofungia concinna. It has low acid sensitivity.
   2879..3038    +  polyA_signal   CaMV poly(A) signal (fragment): cauliflower mosaic virus polyadenylation signal
   3039..3058    +  misc_feature   MCS (fragment): pUC18/19 multiple cloning site
   3079..3097    -  promoter       SP6 promoter: promoter for bacteriophage SP6 RNA polymerase
   3166..3184    -  promoter       T7 promoter: promoter for bacteriophage T7 RNA polymerase
   3187..3344    +  CDS            lacZα (fragment): LacZα fragment of β-galactosidase; lacZ fragment
   3365..3548    +  promoter       NOS promoter: nopaline synthase promoter NOS promoter
   3549..4370    +  CDS            KanR: fusion between an N-terminal peptide of nopaline synthase and Tn5 aminoglycoside phosphotransferase; nos-nptII; confers resistance to kanamycin
   4391..4549    +  CDS            ble (fragment): BLE_KLEPN - Experimental evidence at protein level: Swiss-Prot protein existence level 1. Binding protein with a strong affinity to the bleomycin family of antibiotics. Binds to CL990; an antimitotic-antibiotic compound. From Klebsiella pneumoniae.
   4546..4971    +  CDS            nos (fragment): DHNO_AGRT7 - Protein inferred from homology: Swiss-Prot protein existence level 3. From Agrobacterium tumefaciens (strain T37).
   4995..5247    +  terminator     NOS terminator: nopaline synthase terminator and poly(A) signal
   5340..5364    -  misc_feature   LB T-DNA repeat: left border repeat from nopaline C58 T-DNA
   5623..5646    +  promoter       Pc promoter (fragment): intI1 (promoter lies within the coding sequence); class 1 integron promoter
   5822..5878    +  CDS            GmR (fragment): gentamycin acetyltransferase; aacC1; confers resistance to gentamycin
   5889..6676    +  CDS            SmR (fragment): aminoglycoside adenylyltransferase (Murphy, 1985); aadA; confers resistance to spectinomycin and streptomycin
   6922..7510    +  rep_origin     ori: high-copy-number ColE1/pMB1/pBR322/pUC origin of replication
   7696..7836    -  misc_feature   bom: basis of mobility region from pBR322
   7938..7977    -  CDS            rop (fragment): Rop protein, which maintains plasmids at low copy number; rop
   8180..8374    -  rep_origin     pVS1 oriV: origin of replication for the Pseudomonas plasmid pVS1 (Heeb et al., 2000)
   8440..9513    -  CDS            pVS1 RepA: replication protein from the Pseudomonas plasmid pVS1 (Heeb et al., 2000)
   9942..10571   -  CDS            pVS1 StaA: stability protein from the Pseudomonas plasmid pVS1 (Heeb et al., 2000)
  11131..11532   -  CDS            Y4CG_SINFN (fragment): Protein inferred from homology: Swiss-Prot protein existence level 3. From Sinorhizobium fredii (strain NBRC 101917 / NGR234).
  11902..11926   -  misc_feature   RB T-DNA repeat: right border repeat from nopaline C58 T-DNA
  11990..12078   +  CDS            lacI (fragment): lac repressor; lacI; The lac repressor binds to the lac operator to inhibit transcription in E. coli. This inhibition can be relieved by adding lactose or isopropyl-β-D-thiogalactopyranoside (IPTG).
  12091..12112   +  protein_bind   CAP binding site: CAP binding activates transcription in the presence of cAMP. E. coli catabolite activator protein
  12127..12157   +  promoter       lac promoter: promoter for the E. coli lac operon
  12161..12183   +  protein_bind   lac operator (fragment): The lac repressor binds to the lac operator to inhibit transcription in E. coli. This inhibition can be relieved by adding lactose or isopropyl-β-D-thiogalactopyranoside (IPTG). lac repressor encoded by lacI
  12214..6       +  misc_feature   MCS (fragment) (across the origin): pUC18/19 multiple cloning site
>Addgene plasmid #224840 | pUBC(k)-AT3G09300-mKOk | addgene full sequence | sequence record 447322 | Addgene NGS Result
TACCCGACGAGTCAGTAATAAACGGCGTCAAAGTGGTTGCAGCCGGCACACACGAGTCGTGTTTATCAAC
TCAAAGCACAAATACTTTTCCTCAACCTAAAAATAAGGCAATTAGCCAAAAACAACTTTGCGTGTAAACA
ACGCTCAATACACGTGTCATTTTATTATTAGCTATTGCTTCACCGCCTTAGCTTTCTCGTGACCTAGTCG
TCCTCGTCTTTTCTTCTTCTTCTTCTATAAAACAATACCCAAAGAGCTCTTCTTCTTCACAATTCAGATT
TCAATTTCTCAAAATCTTAAAAACTTTCTCTCAATTCTCTCTACCGTGATCAAGGTAAATTTCTGTGTTC
CTTATTCTCTCAAAATCTTCGATTTTGTTTTCGTTCGATCCCAATTTCGTATATGTTCTTTGGTTTAGAT
TCTGTTAATCTTAGATCGAAGACGATTTTCTGGGTTTGATCGTTAGATATCATCTTAATTCTCGATTAGG
GTTTCATAGATATCATCCGATTTGTTCAAATAATTTGAGTTTTGTCGAATAATTACTCTTCGATTTGTGA
TTTCTATCTAGATCTGGTGTTAGTTTCTAGTTTGTGCGATCGAATTTGTAGATTAATCTGAGTTTTTCTG
ATTAACACTCGAGTGCGGGATCCTCTAGAGGGCCCATCACAAGTTTGTACAAAAAAGCAGGCTTCACCAT
GGCTCCTAATGATCCTAAAAAAGCCGTTGGTGGCGGCGGAAGTGGTTTCTTCGCCTCTCTTGCTTCGTCG
ATCTCCAATTTGGGATCTGCTATGACCAAATCAGTTAATGGTTTGGTTCCCTATGAGGGACTTGAAGTTA
TCAATCCTGAAGGAAGTACAGATGATGCTGAGGAGGAAGCAAGCAGAGGAAGATGGAAGCAAGAGGATCG
AGATGGCTATTGGAAGATGATGCAGAAGTACATAGGATCTGATGTTACATCAATGGTGACCCTTCCTGTG
ATTATTTTTGAACCAATGACAATGCTTCAGAAAATGGCGGAGTTGATGGAATACTCGCATCTGCTAGACA
TGGCAGACAAAACCGAGGACCCTTATTTGCGCATGGTGTATGCATCATCGTGGGCTATATCCGTGTATTA
TGCTTTCCAACGTACCTGGAAACCATTCAATCCAATCCTTGGTGAGACTTATGAGATGGCTAATTACAAT
GGTGTTAACTTCATATCTGAACAGGTCAGCCATCACCCACCAATGAGTGCTGGTCATGCTGAAAATGAGC
ATTTTACGTATGATTGTACTTCAAAACTGAAAACAAAATTTTTGGGCAATTCCATTGACGTTTACCCAGT
AGGAAGGACACGGGTGACACTTAAAAGAGATGGAGTTGTTCTTGACTTGGTACCTCCTCTGACCAAAGTT
CACAACCTAATCTTTGGACGAACTTGGGTCGATTCGCCTGGGGAAATGATCATGACAAATCAGACCACCG
GTGACAAAGTCGTGCTTTACTTTCAACCATGTGGCTGGTTCGGATCTGGTCGATATGAAGTGGATGGATA
TGTCTATAACGCCTCTGAGGAGCCTAAGATACTCATGACTGGCAAATGGAACGAGTCCATGAGTTATCAG
CCGTGTGATGGTGAAGGTGAACCTCTCCCAGGCACCGAACTGAAAGAGGTATGGAAACTCGCTGATGTGC
CAAAGGATGACAAATATCAATACACTCACTTTGCTCACAAGATTAATAGCTTCGACACTGCCCCGAAAAA
GCTGTTGCCCTCTGATTCACGGTTACGACCTGATAGATACGCACTTGAGATGGGCGACATGTCCAAATCA
GGCTATGAGAAGAGCAGCATGGAAGAGAGACAGAGAGCTGAAAAGAGAACCCGCGAAGAGAAAGGCCAAG
CCTTTACTCCAAAATGGTTCGATGTAACGGAAGAAGTCACTGCTACACCATGGGGTGATCTGGAAGTTTA
CCAATTCAATGGAAAGTACTCGGAACATCGTGCAGCTGCGGATAACTCTGAAGATAACACCGACCCTAAG
TCGATCCAATTCAACCCATGGCAATTCCAAGATCTGTCTACTCACCCAGCTTTCTTGTACAAAGTGGTGA
TGGGACGTCCGCGGAGATCTACGCGTGTCGACTCGAGATATCCAACTAGTATGGTGAGCGTTATCAAGCC
TGAGATGAAGATGAGGTACTACATGGACGGAAGCGTGAACGGACACGAGTTCACTATTGAAGGCGAAGGT
ACTGGAAGGCCTTACGAGGGACATCAAGAGATGACTCTCAGAGTGACCATGGCTGAAGGTGGACCTATGC
CTTTCGCTTTCGATCTCGTGTCTCACGTGTTCTGCTACGGACACAGAGTGTTCACTAAGTACCCTGAAGA
GATCCCGGACTACTTCAAGCAAGCTTTCCCTGAGGGACTCTCTTGGGAGAGATCTTTGGAATTCGAGGAC
GGTGGATCCGCTTCTGTGTCTGCTCATATCTCTCTCAGGGGCAACACCTTCTACCACAAGAGCAAGTTTA
CCGGGGTGAACTTCCCTGCTGATGGACCGATCATGCAGAACCAGTCTGTTGATTGGGAGCCGTCTACTGA
GAAGATCACCGCTTCTGATGGTGTGCTCAAGGGTGATGTGACCATGTACCTTAAGCTCGAAGGTGGTGGA
AACCACAAGTGCCAGTTCAAGACTACCTACAAGGCCGCCAAAGAAATCCTCGAGATGCCTGGTGATCACT
ACATCGGACATAGGCTCGTGAGAAAGACCGAGGGAAACATCACTGAGCAGGTTGAGGATGCTGTGGCTCA
TTCTCAATTGTTATAAGCGGCCATGCTAGAGTCCGCAAAAATCACCAGTCTCTCTCTACAAATCTATCTC
TCTCTATTTTTCTCCAGAATAATGTGTGAGTAGTTCCCAGATAAGGGAATTAGGGTTCTTATAGGGTTTC
GCTCATGTGTTGAGCATATAAGAAACCCTTAGTATGTATTTGTATTTGTAAAATACTTCTATCAATAAAA
TTTCTAATTCCTAAAACCAAAATCCAGTGACCTGCAGGCATGCAAGCTAGCTTACTAGTGATGCATATTC
TATAGTGTCACCTAAATCTGCGGCCGCACTAGTGATATCCCGCGGCCATGGCGGCCGGGAGCATGCGACG
TCGGGCCCAATTCGCCCTATAGTGAGTCGTATTACAATTCACTGGCCGTCGTTTTACAACGTCGTGACTG
GGAAAACCCTGGCGTTACCCAACTTAATCGCCTTGCAGCACATCCCCCTTTCGCCAGCTGGCGTAATAGC
GAAGAGGCCCGCACCGATCGCCCTTCCCAACAGTTGCGCAGCCTGAATGGCGAATGGAAATTGTAAGCGT
TAATGGGTTTCTGGAGTTTAATGAGCTAAGCACATACGTCAGAAACCATTATTGCGCGTTCAAAAGTCGC
CTAAGGTCACTATCAGCTAGCAAATATTTCTTGTCAAAAATGCTCCACTGACGTTCCATAAATTCCCCTC
GGTATCCAATTAGAGTCTCATATTCACTCTCAATCCAAATAATCTGCAATGGCAATTACCTTATCCGCAA
CTTCTTTACCTATTTCCGCCCGGATCCGGGCAGGTTCTCCGGCCGCTTGGGTGGAGAGGCTATTCGGCTA
TGACTGGGCACAACAGACAATCGGCTGCTCTGATGCCGCCGTGTTCCGGCTGTCAGCGCAGGGGCGCCCG
GTTCTTTTTGTCAAGACCGACCTGTCCGGTGCCCTGAATGAACTGCAGGACGAGGCAGCGCGGCTATCGT
GGCTGGCCACGACGGGCGTTCCTTGCGCAGCTGTGCTCGACGTTGTCACTGAAGCGGGAAGGGACTGGCT
GCTATTGGGCGAAGTGCCGGGGCAGGATCTCCTGTCATCTCACCTTGCTCCTGCCGAGAAAGTATCCATC
ATGGCTGATGCAATGCGGCGGCTGCATACGCTTGATCCGGCTACCTGCCCATTCGACCACCAAGCGAAAC
ATCGCATCGAGCGAGCACGTACTCGGATGGAAGCCGGTCTTGTCGATCAGGATGATCTGGACGAAGAGCA
TCAGGGGCTCGCGCCAGCCGAACTGTTCGCCAGGCTCAAGGCGCGCATGCCCGACGGCGAGGATCTCGTC
GTGACCCATGGCGATGCCTGCTTGCCGAATATCATGGTGGAAAATGGCCGCTTTTCTGGATTCATCGACT
GTGGCCGGCTGGGTGTGGCGGACCGCTATCAGGACATAGCGTTGGCTACCCGTGATATTGCTGAAGAGCT
TGGCGGCGAATGGGCTGACCGCTTCCTCGTGCTTTACGGTATCGCCGCTCCCGATTCGCAGCGCATCGCC
TTCTATCGCCTTCTTGACGAGTTCTTCTGAGCGGGACTCTGGGGTTCGAAATGACCGACCAAGCGACGCC
CAACCTGCCATCACGAGATTTCGATTCCACCGCCGCCTTCTATGAAAGGTTGGGCTTCGGAATCGTTTTC
CGGGACGCCGGCTGGATGATCCTCCAGCGCGGGGATCTCATGCTGGAGTTCTTCGCCCACCCCGATCCAA
CACTTACGTTTGCAACGTCCAAGAGCAAATAGACCACGAACGCCGGAAGGTTGCCGCAGCGTGTGGATTG
CGTCTCAATTCTCTCTTGCAGGAATGCAATGATGAATATGATACTGACTATGAAACTTTGAGGGAATACT
GCCTAGCACCGTCACCTCATAACGTGCATCATGCATGCCCTGACAACATGGAACATCGCTATTTTTCTGA
AGAATTATGCTCGTTGGAGGATGTCGCGGCAATTGCAGCTATTGCCAAAATCGAAATACCCCTCACGCAT
GCATTCATCAATATTATTCATGCGGGGAAAGGCAAGATTAATCCAACTGGCAAATCATCCAGCGTGATTG
GTAACTTCAGTTCCAGCGACTTGATTCGTTTTGGTGCTACCCACGTTTTCAATAAGGACGAGATGGTGGA
GTAAAGAAGGAGTGCGTCGAAGCAGATCGTTCAAACATTTGGCAATAAAGTTTCTTAAGATTGAATCCTG
TTGCCGGTCTTGCGATGATTATCATATAATTTCTGTTGAATTACGTTAAGCATGTAATAATTAACATGTA
ATGCATGACGTTATTTATGAGATGGGTTTTTATGATTAGAGTCCCGCAATTATACATTTAATACGCGATA
GAAAACAAAATATAGCGCGCAAACTAGGATAAATTATCGCGCGCGGTGTCATCTATGTTACTAGATCGAC
CGGCATGCAAGCTGATAATTCAATTCGGCGTTAATTCAGTACATTAAAAACGTCCGCAATGTGTTATTAA
GTTGTCTAAGCGTCAATTTGTTTACACCACAATATATCCTGCCACCAGCCAGCCAACAGCTCCCCGACCG
GCAGCTCGGCACAAAATCACCACTCGATACAGGCAGCCCATCAGTCCGGGACGGCGTCAGCGGGAGAGCC
GTTGTAAGGCGGCAGACTTTGCTCATGTTACCGATGCTATTCGGAAGAACGGCAACTAAGCTGCCGGGTT
TGAAACACGGATGATCTCGCGGAGGGTAGCATGTTGATTGTAACGATGACAGAGCGTTGCTGCCTGTGAT
CAATTCGGGCACGAACCCAGTGGACATAAGCCTGTTCGGTTCGTAAGCTGTAATGCAAGTAGCGTATGCG
CTCACGCAACTGGTCCAGAACCTTGACCGAACGCAGCGGTGGTAACGGCGCAGTGGCGGTTTTCATGGCT
TGTTATGACTGTTTTTTTGGGGTACAGTCTATGCCTCGGGCATCCAAGCAGCAAGCGCGTTACGCCGTGG
GTCGATGTTTGATGTTATGGAGCAGCAACGATGTTACGCAGCAGGGCAGTCGCCCTAAAACAAAGTTAAA
CATCATGGGGGAAGCGGTGATCGCCGAAGTATCGACTCAACTATCAGAGGTAGTTGGCGTCATCGAGCGC
CATCTCGAACCGACGTTGCTGGCCGTACATTTGTACGGCTCCGCAGTGGATGGCGGCCTGAAGCCACACA
GTGATATTGATTTGCTGGTTACGGTGACCGTAAGGCTTGATGAAACAACGCGGCGAGCTTTGATCAACGA
CCTTTTGGAAACTTCGGCTTCCCCTGGAGAGAGCGAGATTCTCCGCGCTGTAGAAGTCACCATTGTTGTG
CACGACGACATCATTCCGTGGCGTTATCCAGCTAAGCGCGAACTGCAATTTGGAGAATGGCAGCGCAATG
ACATTCTTGCAGGTATCTTCGAGCCAGCCACGATCGACATTGATCTGGCTATCTTGCTGACAAAAGCAAG
AGAACATAGCGTTGCCTTGGTAGGTCCAGCGGCGGAGGAACTCTTTGATCCGGTTCCTGAACAGGATCTA
TTTGAGGCGCTAAATGAAACCTTAACGCTATGGAACTCGCCGCCCGACTGGGCTGGCGATGAGCGAAATG
TAGTGCTTACGTTGTCCCGCATTTGGTACAGCGCAGTAACCGGCAAAATCGCGCCGAAGGATGTCGCTGC
CGACTGGGCAATGGAGCGCCTGCCGGCCCAGTATCAGCCCGTCATACTTGAAGCTAGACAGGCTTATCTT
GGACAAGAAGAAGATCGCTTGGCCTCGCGCGCAGATCAGTTGGAAGAATTTGTCCACTACGTGAAAGGCG
AGATCACCAAGGTAGTCGGCAAATAATGTCTAGCTAGAAATTCGTTCAAGCCGACGCCGCTTCGCGGCGC
GGCTTAACTCAAGCGTTAGATGCACTAAGCACATAATTGCTCACAGCCAAACTATCAGGTCAAGTCTGCT
TTTATTATTTTTAAGCGTGCATAATAAGCCCTACACAAATTGGGAGATATATCATGCATGACCAAAATCC
CTTAACGTGAGTTTTCGTTCCACTGAGCGTCAGACCCCGTAGAAAAGATCAAAGGATCTTCTTGAGATCC
TTTTTTTCTGCGCGTAATCTGCTGCTTGCAAACAAAAAAACCACCGCTACCAGCGGTGGTTTGTTTGCCG
GATCAAGAGCTACCAACTCTTTTTCCGAAGGTAACTGGCTTCAGCAGAGCGCAGATACCAAATACTGTCC
TTCTAGTGTAGCCGTAGTTAGGCCACCACTTCAAGAACTCTGTAGCACCGCCTACATACCTCGCTCTGCT
AATCCTGTTACCAGTGGCTGCTGCCAGTGGCGATAAGTCGTGTCTTACCGGGTTGGACTCAAGACGATAG
TTACCGGATAAGGCGCAGCGGTCGGGCTGAACGGGGGGTTCGTGCACACAGCCCAGCTTGGAGCGAACGA
CCTACACCGAACTGAGATACCTACAGCGTGAGCTATGAGAAAGCGCCACGCTTCCCGAAGGGAGAAAGGC
GGACAGGTATCCGGTAAGCGGCAGGGTCGGAACAGGAGAGCGCACGAGGGAGCTTCCAGGGGGAAACGCC
TGGTATCTTTATAGTCCTGTCGGGTTTCGCCACCTCTGACTTGAGCGTCGATTTTTGTGATGCTCGTCAG
GGGGGCGGAGCCTATGGAAAAACGCCAGCAACGCGGCCTTTTTACGGTTCCTGGCCTTTTGCTGGCCTTT
TGCTCACATGTTCTTTCCTGCGTTATCCCCTGATTCTGTGGATAACCGTATTACCGCCTTTGAGTGAGCT
GATACCGCTCGCCGCAGCCGAACGACCGAGCGCAGCGAGTCAGTGAGCGAGGAAGCGGAAGAGCGCCTGA
TGCGGTATTTTCTCCTTACGCATCTGTGCGGTATTTCACACCGCATATGGTGCACTCTCAGTACAATCTG
CTCTGATGCCGCATAGTTAAGCCAGTATACACTCCGCTATCGCTACGTGACTGGGTCATGGCTGCGCCCC
GACACCCGCCAACACCCGCTGACGCGCCCTGACGGGCTTGTCTGCTCCCGGCATCCGCTTACAGACAAGC
TGTGACCGTCTCCGGGAGCTGCATGTGTCAGAGGTTTTCACCGTCATCACCGAAACGCGCGAGGCAGGGT
GCCTTGATGTGGGCGCCGGCGGTCGAGTGGCGACGGCGCGGCTTGTCCGCGCCCTGGTAGATTGCCTGGC
CGTAGGCCAGCCATTTTTGAGCGGCCAGCGGCCGCGATAGGCCGACGCGAAGCGGCGGGGCGTAGGGAGC
GCAGCGACCGAAGGGTAGGCGCTTTTTGCAGCTCTTCGGCTGTGCGCTGGCCAGACAGTTATGCACAGGC
CAGGCGGGTTTTAAGAGTTTTAATAAGTTTTAAAGAGTTTTAGGCGGAAAAATCGCCTTTTTTCTCTTTT
ATATCAGTCACTTACATGTGTGACCGGTTCCCAATGTACGGCTTTGGGTTCCCAATGTACGGGTTCCGGT
TCCCAATGTACGGCTTTGGGTTCCCAATGTACGTGCTATCCACAGGAAAGAGACCTTTTCGACCTTTTTC
CCCTGCTAGGGCAATTTGCCCTAGCATCTGCTCCGTACATTAGGAACCGGCGGATGCTTCGCCCTCGATC
AGGTTGCGGTAGCGCATGACTAGGATCGGGCCAGCCTGCCCCGCCTCCTCCTTCAAATCGTACTCCGGCA
GGTCATTTGACCCGATCAGCTTGCGCACGGTGAAACAGAACTTCTTGAACTCTCCGGCGCTGCCACTGCG
TTCGTAGATCGTCTTGAACAACCATCTGGCTTCTGCCTTGCCTGCGGCGCGGCGTGCCAGGCGGTAGAGA
AAACGGCCGATGCCGGGATCGATCAAAAAGTAATCGGGGTGAACCGTCAGCACGTCCGGGTTCTTGCCTT
CTGTGATCTCGCGGTACATCCAATCAGCTAGCTCGATCTCGATGTACTCCGGCCGCCCGGTTTCGCTCTT
TACGATCTTGTAGCGGCTAATCAAGGCTTCACCCTCGGATACCGTCACCAGGCGGCCGTTCTTGGCCTTC
TTCGTACGCTGCATGGCAACGTGCGTGGTGTTTAACCGAATGCAGGTTTCTACCAGGTCGTCTTTCTGCT
TTCCGCCATCGGCTCGCCGGCAGAACTTGAGTACGTCCGCAACGTGTGGACGGAACACGCGGCCGGGCTT
GTCTCCCTTCCCTTCCCGGTATCGGTTCATGGATTCGGTTAGATGGGAAACCGCCATCAGTACCAGGTCG
TAATCCCACACACTGGCCATGCCGGCCGGCCCTGCGGAAACCTCTACGTGCCCGTCTGGAAGCTCGTAGC
GGATCACCTCGCCAGCTCGTCGGTCACGCTTCGACAGACGGAAAACGGCCACGTCCATGATGCTGCGACT
ATCGCGGGTGCCCACGTCATAGAGCATCGGAACGAAAAAATCTGGTTGCTCGTCGCCCTTGGGCGGCTTC
CTAATCGACGGCGCACCGGCTGCCGGCGGTTGCCGGGATTCTTTGCGGATTCGATCAGCGGCCGCTTGCC
ACGATTCACCGGGGCGTGCTTCTGCCTCGATGCGTTGCCGCTGGGCGGCCTGCGCGGCCTTCAACTTCTC
CACCAGGTCATCACCCAGCGCCGCGCCGATTTGTACCGGGCCGGATGGTTTGCGACCGCTCACGCCGATT
CCTCGGGCTTGGGGGTTCCAGTGCCATTGCAGGGCCGGCAGACAACCCAGCCGCTTACGCCTGGCCAACC
GCCCGTTCCTCCACACATGGGGCATTCCACGGCGTCGGTGCCTGGTTGTTCTTGATTTTCCATGCCGCCT
CCTTTAGCCGCTAAAATTCATCTACTCATTTATTCATTTGCTCATTTACTCTGGTAGCTGCGCGATGTAT
TCAGATAGCAGCTCGGTAATGGTCTTGCCTTGGCGTACCGCGTACATCTTCAGCTTGGTGTGATCCTCCG
CCGGCAACTGAAAGTTGACCCGCTTCATGGCTGGCGTGTCTGCCAGGCTGGCCAACGTTGCAGCCTTGCT
GCTGCGTGCGCTCGGACGGCCGGCACTTAGCGTGTTTGTGCTTTTGCTCATTTTCTCTTTACCTCATTAA
CTCAAATGAGTTTTGATTTAATTTCAGCGGCCAGCGCCTGGACCTCGCGGGCAGCGTCGCCCTCGGGTTC
TGATTCAAGAACGGTTGTGCCGGCGGCGGCAGTGCCTGGGTAGCTCACGCGCTGCGTGATACGGGACTCA
AGAATGGGCAGCTCGTACCCGGCCAGCGCCTCGGCAACCTCACCGCCGATGCGCGTGCCTTTGATCGCCC
GCGACACGACAAAGGCCGCTTGTAGCCTTCCATCCGTGACCTCAATGCGCTGCTTAACCAGCTCCACCAG
GTCGGCGGTGGCCCATATGTCGTAAGGGCTTGGCTGCACCGGAATCAGCACGAAGTCGGCTGCCTTGATC
GCGGACACAGCCAAGTCCGCCGCCTGGGGCGCTCCGTCGATCACTACGAAGTCGCGCCGGCCGATGGCCT
TCACGTCGCGGTCAATCGTCGGGCGGTCGATGCCGACAACGGTTAGCGGTTGATCTTCCCGCACGGCCGC
CCAATCGCGGGCACTGCCCTGGGGATCGGAATCGACTAACAGAACATCGGCCCCGGCGAGTTGCAGGGCG
CGGGCTAGATGGGTTGCGATGGTCGTCTTGCCTGACCCGCCTTTCTGGTTAAGTACAGCGATAACCTTCA
TGCGTTCCCCTTGCGTATTTGTTTATTTACTCATCGCATCATATACGCAGCGACCGCATGACGCAAGCTG
TTTTACTCAAATACACATCACCTTTTTAGACGGCGGCGCTCGGTTTCTTCAGCGGCCAAGCTGGCCGGCC
AGGCCGCCAGCTTGGCATCAGACAAACCGGCCAGGATTTCATGCAGCCGCACGGTTGAGACGTGCGCGGG
CGGCTCGAACACGTACCCGGCCGCGATCATCTCCGCCTCGATCTCTTCGGTAATGAAAAACGGTTCGTCC
TGGCCGTCCTGGTGCGGTTTCATGCTTGTTCCTCTTGGCGTTCATTCTCGGCGGCCGCCAGGGCGTCGGC
CTCGGTCAATGCGTCCTCACGGAAGGCACCGCGCCGCCTGGCCTCGGTGGGCGTCACTTCCTCGCTGCGC
TCAAGTGCGCGGTACAGGGTCGAGCGATGCACGCCAAGCAGTGCAGCCGCCTCTTTCACGGTGCGGCCTT
CCTGGTCGATCAGCTCGCGGGCGTGCGCGATCTGTGCCGGGGTGAGGGTAGGGCGGGGGCCAAACTTCAC
GCCTCGGGCCTTGGCGGCCTCGCGCCCGCTCCGGGTGCGGTCGATGATTAGGGAACGCTCGAACTCGGCA
ATGCCGGCGAACACGGTCAACACCATGCGGCCGGCCGGCGTGGTGGTGTCGGCCCACGGCTCTGCCAGGC
TACGCAGGCCCGCGCCGGCCTCCTGGATGCGCTCGGCAATGTCCAGTAGGTCGCGGGTGCTGCGGGCCAG
GCGGTCTAGCCTGGTCACTGTCACAACGTCGCCAGGGCGTAGGTGGTCAAGCATCCTGGCCAGCTCCGGG
CGGTCGCGCCTGGTGCCGGTGATCTTCTCGGAAAACAGCTTGGTGCAGCCGGCCGCGTGCAGTTCGGCCC
GTTGGTTGGTCAAGTCCTGGTCGTCGGTGCTGACGCGGGCATAGCCCAGCAGGCCAGCGGCGGCGCTCTT
GTTCATGGCGTAATGTCTCCGGTTCTAGTCGCAAGTATTCTACTTTATGCGACTAAAACACGCGACAAGA
AAACGCCAGGAAAAGGGCAGGGCGGCAGCCTGTCGCGTAACTTAGGACTTGTGCGACATGTCGTTTTCAG
AAGACGGCTGCACTGAACGTCAGAAGCCGACTGCACTATAGCAGCGGAGGGGTTGGATCAAAGTACTTTA
AAGTACTTTAAAGTACTTTAAAGTACTTTGATCCCGAGGGGAACCCTGTGGTTGGCATGCACATACAAAT
GGACGAACGGATAAACCTTTTCACGCCCTTTTAAATATCCGATTATTCTAATAAACGCTCTTTTCTCTTA
GGTTTACCCGCCAATATATCCTGTCAAACACTGATAGTTTAAACTGAAGGCGGGAAACGACAATCTGATC
CAAGCTCAAGCTGCTCTAGCCAATACGCAAACCGCCTCTCCCCGCGCGTTGGCCGATTCATTAATGCAGC
TGGCACGACAGGTTTCCCGACTGGAAAGCGGGCAGTGAGCGCAACGCAATTAATGTGAGTTAGCTCACTC
ATTAGGCACCCCAGGCTTTACACTTTATGCTTCCGGCTCGTATGTTGTGTGGAATTGTGAGCGGATAACA
ATTTCACACAGGAAACAGCTATGACATGATTACGAATTCGAGCTCGG
